>Addgene plasmid #242609 | pJL051 | addgene full sequence | sequence record 497474 | Addgene NGS Result
CGTCGACGGATCGGGAGATCTCCCGATCCCCTATGGTGCACTCTCAGTACAATCTGCTCTGATGCCGCAT
AGTTAAGCCAGTATCTGCTCCCTGCTTGTGTGTTGGAGGTCGCTGAGTAGTGCGCGAGCAAAATTTAAGC
TACAACAAGGCAAGGCTTGACCGACAATTGCATGAAGAATCTGCTTAGGGTTAGGCGTTTTGCGCTGCTT
CGCGATGTACGGGCCAGATATACGCGTTGACATTGATTATTGACTAGTTATTAATAGTAATCAATTACGG
GGTCATTAGTTCATAGCCCATATATGGAGTTCCGCGTTACATAACTTACGGTAAATGGCCCGCCTGGCTG
ACCGCCCAACGACCCCCGCCCATTGACGTCAATAATGACGTATGTTCCCATAGTAACGCCAATAGGGACT
TTCCATTGACGTCAATGGGTGGAGTATTTACGGTAAACTGCCCACTTGGCAGTACATCAAGTGTATCATA
TGCCAAGTACGCCCCCTATTGACGTCAATGACGGTAAATGGCCCGCCTGGCATTATGCCCAGTACATGAC
CTTATGGGACTTTCCTACTTGGCAGTACATCTACGTATTAGTCATCGCTATTACCATGGTGATGCGGTTT
TGGCAGTACATCAATGGGCGTGGATAGCGGTTTGACTCACGGGGATTTCCAAGTCTCCACCCCATTGACG
TCAATGGGAGTTTGTTTTGGCACCAAAATCAACGGGACTTTCCAAAATGTCGTAACAACTCCGCCCCATT
GACGCAAATGGGCGGTAGGCGTGTACGGTGGGAGGTCTATATAAGCAGCGCGTTTTGCCTGTACTGGGTC
TCTCTGGTTAGACCAGATCTGAGCCTGGGAGCTCTCTGGCTAACTAGGGAACCCACTGCTTAAGCCTCAA
TAAAGCTTGCCTTGAGTGCTTCAAGTAGTGTGTGCCCGTCTGTTGTGTGACTCTGGTAACTAGAGATCCC
TCAGACCCTTTTAGTCAGTGTGGAAAATCTCTAGCAGTGGCGCCCGAACAGGGACTTGAAAGCGAAAGGG
AAACCAGAGGAGCTCTCTCGACGCAGGACTCGGCTTGCTGAAGCGCGCACGGCAAGAGGCGAGGGGCGGC
GACTGGTGAGTACGCCAAAAATTTTGACTAGCGGAGGCTAGAAGGAGAGAGATGGGTGCGAGAGCGTCAG
TATTAAGCGGGGGAGAATTAGATCGCGATGGGAAAAAATTCGGTTAAGGCCAGGGGGAAAGAAAAAATAT
AAATTAAAACATATAGTATGGGCAAGCAGGGAGCTAGAACGATTCGCAGTTAATCCTGGCCTGTTAGAAA
CATCAGAAGGCTGTAGACAAATACTGGGACAGCTACAACCATCCCTTCAGACAGGATCAGAAGAACTTAG
ATCATTATATAATACAGTAGCAACCCTCTATTGTGTGCATCAAAGGATAGAGATAAAAGACACCAAGGAA
GCTTTAGACAAGATAGAGGAAGAGCAAAACAAAAGTAAGACCACCGCACAGCAAGCGGCCGGCCGCTGAT
CTTCAGACCTGGAGGAGGAGATATGAGGGACAATTGGAGAAGTGAATTATATAAATATAAAGTAGTAAAA
ATTGAACCATTAGGAGTAGCACCCACCAAGGCAAAGAGAAGAGTGGTGCAGAGAGAAAAAAGAGCAGTGG
GAATAGGAGCTTTGTTCCTTGGGTTCTTGGGAGCAGCAGGAAGCACTATGGGCGCAGCGTCAATGACGCT
GACGGTACAGGCCAGACAATTATTGTCTGGTATAGTGCAGCAGCAGAACAATTTGCTGAGGGCTATTGAG
GCGCAACAGCATCTGTTGCAACTCACAGTCTGGGGCATCAAGCAGCTCCAGGCAAGAATCCTGGCTGTGG
AAAGATACCTAAAGGATCAACAGCTCCTGGGGATTTGGGGTTGCTCTGGAAAACTCATTTGCACCACTGC
TGTGCCTTGGAATGCTAGTTGGAGTAATAAATCTCTGGAACAGATTTGGAATCACACGACCTGGATGGAG
TGGGACAGAGAAATTAACAATTACACAAGCTTAATACACTCCTTAATTGAAGAATCGCAAAACCAGCAAG
AAAAGAATGAACAAGAATTATTGGAATTAGATAAATGGGCAAGTTTGTGGAATTGGTTTAACATAACAAA
TTGGCTGTGGTATATAAAATTATTCATAATGATAGTAGGAGGCTTGGTAGGTTTAAGAATAGTTTTTGCT
GTACTTTCTATAGTGAATAGAGTTAGGCAGGGATATTCACCATTATCGTTTCAGACCCACCTCCCAACCC
CGAGGGGACCCGACAGGCCCGAAGGAATAGAAGAAGAAGGTGGAGAGAGAGACAGAGACAGATCCATTCG
ATTAGTGAACGGATCGGCACTGCGTGCGCCAATTCTGCAGACAAATGGCAGTATTCATCCACAATTTTAA
AAGAAAAGGGGGGATTGGGGGGTACAGTGCAGGGGAAAGAATAGTAGACATAATAGCAACAGACATACAA
ACTAAAGAATTACAAAAACAAATTACAAAAATTCAAAATTTTCGGGTTTATTACAGGGACAGCAGAGATC
CAGTTTGGTTAGTACCGGGCCCGCTCTAGAGGACATGATGAGGCAAGAACCTGAATGCAGTCTCTCGGAG
GGCGAAGAATCCTGCAGGCTCGAGAGATCCGACGCGCCATCTCTAGGCCCGCGCCGGCCCCCTCGCACGG
ACTTGTGGGAGAAGCTCGGCTACTCCCCTGCCCCGGTTAATTTGCATATAATATTTCCTAGTAACTATAG
AGGCTTAATGTGCGATAAAAGACAGATAATCTGTTCTTTTTAATACTAGCTACATTTTACATGATAGGCT
TGGATTTCTATAACTTCGTATAGCATACATTATACGAAGTTATAAACAGCACAAAAGGAAACTCACCCTA
ACTGTAAAGTAATTGTGTGTTTTGAGACTATAAGTATCCCTTGGAGAACCACCTTGTTGGCGGGAAACGC
TGTTTGAAGGTTTAAGAGCTAAGCTGGAAACAGCATAGCAAGTTTAAATAAGGCTAGTCCGTTATCAACT
TGAAAAAGTGGCACCGAGTCGGTGCTTTTTTTAATTATACTTAAGGTGATGCATCGCATGCGCGGCGCGC
CGTGGATAACCGTATTACCGCCGTGCCCGTCAGTGGGCAGAGCGCACATCGCCCACAGTCCCCGAGAAGT
TGGGGGGAGGGGTCGGCAATTGAACCGGTGCCTAGAGAAGGTGGCGCGGGGTAAACTGGGAAAGTGATGT
CGTGTACTGGCTCCGCCTTTTTCCCGAGGGTGGGGGAGAACCGTATATAAGTGCAGTAGTCGCCGTGAAC
GTTCTTTTTCGCAACGGGTTTGCCGCCAGAACACAGGTAAGTGCCGTGTGTGGTTCCCGCGGGCCTGGCC
TCTTTACGGGTTATGGCCCTTGCGTGCCTTGAATTACTTCCACCTGGCTGCAGTACGTGATTCTTGATCC
CGAGCTTCGGGTTGGAAGTGGGTGGGAGAGTTCGAGGCCTTGCGCTTAAGGAGCCCCTTCGCCTCGTGCT
TGAGTTGAGGCCTGGCCTGGGCGCTGGGGCCGCCGCGTGCGAATCTGGTGGCACCTTCGCGCCTGTCTCG
CTGCTTTCGATAAGTCTCTAGCCATTTAAAATTTTTGATGACCTGCTGCGACGCTTTTTTTCTGGCAAGA
TAGTCTTGTAAATGCGGGCCAAGATCTGCACACTGGTATTTCGGTTTTTGGGGCCGCGGGCGGCGACGGG
GCCCGTGCGTCCCAGCGCACATGTTCGGCGAGGCGGGGCCTGCGAGCGCGGCCACCGAGAATCGGACGGG
GGTAGTCTCAAGCTGGCCGGCCTGCTCTGGTGCCTGGCCTCGCGCCGCCGTGTATCGCCCCGCCCTGGGC
GGCAAGGCTGGCCCGGTCGGCACCAGTTGCGTGAGCGGAAAGATGGCCGCTTCCCGGCCCTGCTGCAGGG
AGCTCAAAATGGAGGACGCGGCGCTCGGGAGAGCGGGCGGGTGAGTCACCCACACAAAGGAAAAGGGCCT
TTCCGTCCTCAGCCGTCGCTTCATGTGACTCCACGGAGTACCGGGCGCCGTCCAGGCACCTCGATTAGTT
CTCGCGCTTTTGGAGTACGTCGTCTTTAGGTTGGGGGGAGGGGTTTTATGCGATGGAGTTTCCCCACACT
GAGTGGGTGGAGACTGAAGTTAGGCCAGCTTGGCACTTGATGTAATTCTCCTTGGAATTTGCCCTTTTTG
AGTTTGGATCTTGGTTCATTCTCAAGCCTCAGACAGTGGTTCAAAGTTTTTTTCTTCCATTTCAGGTGTC
GTGAGCTAGCCCACCATGACCGAGTACAAGCCCACGGTGCGCCTCGCCACCCGCGACGACGTCCCCCGGG
CCGTACGCACCCTCGCCGCCGCGTTCGCCGACTACCCCGCCACGCGCCACACCGTCGACCCGGACCGCCA
CATCGAGCGGGTCACCGAGCTGCAAGAACTCTTCCTCACGCGCGTCGGGCTCGACATCGGCAAGGTGTGG
GTCGCGGACGACGGCGCCGCGGTGGCGGTCTGGACCACGCCGGAGAGCGTCGAAGCGGGGGCGGTGTTCG
CCGAGATCGGCCCGCGCATGGCCGAGTTGAGCGGTTCCCGGCTGGCCGCGCAGCAACAGATGGAAGGCCT
CCTGGCGCCGCACCGGCCCAAGGAGCCCGCGTGGTTCCTGGCCACCGTCGGCGTCTCGCCCGACCACCAG
GGCAAGGGTCTGGGCAGCGCCGTCGTGCTCCCCGGAGTGGAGGCGGCCGAGCGCGCCGGGGTGCCCGCCT
TCCTGGAGACCTCCGCGCCCCGCAACCTCCCCTTCTACGAGCGGCTCGGCTTCACCGTCACCGCCGACGT
CGAGGTGCCCGAAGGACCGCGCACCTGGTGCATGACCCGCAAGCCCGGTGCCGGATCGGGAGAGGGCAGA
GGAAGTCTGCTAACATGCGGTGACGTCGAGGAGAATCCTGGCCCACCGGTCGCCACCAGCGAGCTGATTA
AGGAGAACATGCACATGAAGCTGTACATGGAGGGCACCGTGGACAACCATCACTTCAAGTGCACATCCGA
GGGCGAAGGCAAGCCCTACGAGGGCACCCAGACCATGAGAATCAAGGTGGTCGAGGGCGGCCCTCTCCCC
TTCGCCTTCGACATCCTGGCTACTAGCTTCCTCTACGGCAGCAAGACCTTCATCAACCACACCCAGGGCA
TCCCCGACTTCTTCAAGCAGTCCTTCCCTGAGGGCTTCACATGGGAGAGAGTCACCACATACGAAGACGG
GGGCGTGCTGACCGCTACCCAGGACACCAGCCTCCAGGACGGCTGCCTCATCTACAACGTCAAGATCAGA
GGGGTGAACTTCACATCCAACGGCCCTGTGATGCAGAAGAAAACACTCGGCTGGGAGGCCTTCACCGAGA
CGCTGTACCCCGCTGACGGCGGCCTGGAAGGCAGAAACGACATGGCCCTGAAGCTCGTGGGCGGGAGCCA
TCTGATCGCAAACATCAAGACCACATATAGATCCAAGAAACCCGCTAAGAACCTCAAGATGCCTGGCGTC
TACTATGTGGACTACAGACTGGAAAGAATCAAGGAGGCCAACAACGAGACCTACGTCGAGCAGCACGAGG
TGGCAGTGGCCAGATACTGCGACCTCCCTAGCAAACTGGGGCACAAGCTTAATTAAGAATTCGTCGAGGG
ACCTAATAACTTCGTATAGCATACATTATACGAAGTTATACATGTTTAAGGGTTCCGGTTCCACTAGGTA
CAATTCGATATCAAGCTTATCGATAATCAACCTCTGGATTACAAAATTTGTGAAAGATTGACTGGTATTC
TTAACTATGTTGCTCCTTTTACGCTATGTGGATACGCTGCTTTAATGCCTTTGTATCATGCTATTGCTTC
CCGTATGGCTTTCATTTTCTCCTCCTTGTATAAATCCTGGTTGCTGTCTCTTTATGAGGAGTTGTGGCCC
GTTGTCAGGCAACGTGGCGTGGTGTGCACTGTGTTTGCTGACGCAACCCCCACTGGTTGGGGCATTGCCA
CCACCTGTCAGCTCCTTTCCGGGACTTTCGCTTTCCCCCTCCCTATTGCCACGGCGGAACTCATCGCCGC
CTGCCTTGCCCGCTGCTGGACAGGGGCTCGGCTGTTGGGCACTGACAATTCCGTGGTGTTGTCGGGGAAA
TCATCGTCCTTTCCTTGGCTGCTCGCCTGTGTTGCCACCTGGATTCTGCGCGGGACGTCCTTCTGCTACG
TCCCTTCGGCCCTCAATCCAGCGGACCTTCCTTCCCGCGGCCTGCTGCCGGCTCTGCGGCCTCTTCCGCG
TCTTCGCCTTCGCCCTCAGACGAGTCGGATCTCCCTTTGGGCCGCCTCCCCGCATCGATACCGTCGACCT
CGATCGAGACCTAGAAAAACATGGAGCAATCACAAGTAGCAATACAGCAGCTACCAATGCTGATTGTGCC
TGGCTAGAAGCACAAGAGGAGGAGGAGGTGGGTTTTCCAGTCACACCTCAGGTACCTTTAAGACCAATGA
CTTACAAGGCAGCTGTAGATCTTAGCCACTTTTTAAAAGAAAAGGGGGGACTGGAAGGGCTAATTCACTC
CCAACGAAGACAAGATATCCTTGATCTGTGGATCTACCACACACAAGGCTACTTCCCTGATTGGCAGAAC
TACACACCAGGGCCAGGGATCAGATATCCACTGACCTTTGGATGGTGCTACAAGCTAGTACCAGTTGAGC
AAGAGAAGGTAGAAGAAGCCAATGAAGGAGAGAACACCCGCTTGTTACACCCTGTGAGCCTGCATGGGAT
GGATGACCCGGAGAGAGAAGTATTAGAGTGGAGGTTTGACAGCCGCCTAGCATTTCATCACATGGCCCGA
GAGCTGCATCCGGACTGTACTGGGTCTCTCTGGTTAGACCAGATCTGAGCCTGGGAGCTCTCTGGCTAAC
TAGGGAACCCACTGCTTAAGCCTCAATAAAGCTTGCCTTGAGTGCTTCAAGTAGTGTGTGCCCGTCTGTT
GTGTGACTCTGGTAACTAGAGATCCCTCAGACCCTTTTAGTCAGTGTGGAAAATCTCTAGCAGCATGTGA
GCAAAAGGCCAGCAAAAGGCCAGGAACCGTAAAAAGGCCGCGTTGCTGGCGTTTTTCCATAGGCTCCGCC
CCCCTGACGAGCATCACAAAAATCGACGCTCAAGTCAGAGGTGGCGAAACCCGACAGGACTATAAAGATA
CCAGGCGTTTCCCCCTGGAAGCTCCCTCGTGCGCTCTCCTGTTCCGACCCTGCCGCTTACCGGATACCTG
TCCGCCTTTCTCCCTTCGGGAAGCGTGGCGCTTTCTCATAGCTCACGCTGTAGGTATCTCAGTTCGGTGT
AGGTCGTTCGCTCCAAGCTGGGCTGTGTGCACGAACCCCCCGTTCAGCCCGACCGCTGCGCCTTATCCGG
TAACTATCGTCTTGAGTCCAACCCGGTAAGACACGACTTATCGCCACTGGCAGCAGCCACTGGTAACAGG
ATTAGCAGAGCGAGGTATGTAGGCGGTGCTACAGAGTTCTTGAAGTGGTGGCCTAACTACGGCTACACTA
GAAGAACAGTATTTGGTATCTGCGCTCTGCTGAAGCCAGTTACCTTCGGAAAAAGAGTTGGTAGCTCTTG
ATCCGGCAAACAAACCACCGCTGGTAGCGGTGGTTTTTTTGTTTGCAAGCAGCAGATTACGCGCAGAAAA
AAAGGATCTCAAGAAGATCCTTTGATCTTTTCTACGGGGTCTGACGCTCAGTGGAACGAAAACTCACGTT
AAGGGATTTTGGTCATGAGATTATCAAAAAGGATCTTCACCTAGATCCTTTTAAATTAAAAATGAAGTTT
TAAATCAATCTAAAGTATATATGAGTAAACTTGGTCTGACAGTTACCAATGCTTAATCAGTGAGGCACCT
ATCTCAGCGATCTGTCTATTTCGTTCATCCATAGTTGCCTGACTCCCCGTCGTGTAGATAACTACGATAC
GGGAGGGCTTACCATCTGGCCCCAGTGCTGCAATGATACCGCGAGACCCACGCTCACCGGCTCCAGATTT
ATCAGCAATAAACCAGCCAGCCGGAAGGGCCGAGCGCAGAAGTGGTCCTGCAACTTTATCCGCCTCCATC
CAGTCTATTAATTGTTGCCGGGAAGCTAGAGTAAGTAGTTCGCCAGTTAATAGTTTGCGCAACGTTGTTG
CCATTGCTACAGGCATCGTGGTGTCACGCTCGTCGTTTGGTATGGCTTCATTCAGCTCCGGTTCCCAACG
ATCAAGGCGAGTTACATGATCCCCCATGTTGTGCAAAAAAGCGGTTAGCTCCTTCGGTCCTCCGATCGTT
GTCAGAAGTAAGTTGGCCGCAGTGTTATCACTCATGGTTATGGCAGCACTGCATAATTCTCTTACTGTCA
TGCCATCCGTAAGATGCTTTTCTGTGACTGGTGAGTACTCAACCAAGTCATTCTGAGAATAGTGTATGCG
GCGACCGAGTTGCTCTTGCCCGGCGTCAATACGGGATAATACCGCGCCACATAGCAGAACTTTAAAAGTG
CTCATCATTGGAAAACGTTCTTCGGGGCGAAAACTCTCAAGGATCTTACCGCTGTTGAGATCCAGTTCGA
TGTAACCCACTCGTGCACCCAACTGATCTTCAGCATCTTTTACTTTCACCAGCGTTTCTGGGTGAGCAAA
AACAGGAAGGCAAAATGCCGCAAAAAAGGGAATAAGGGCGACACGGAAATGTTGAATACTCATACTCTTC
CTTTTTCAATATTATTGAAGCATTTATCAGGGTTATTGTCTCATGAGCGGATACATATTTGAATGTATTT
AGAAAAATAAACAAATAGGGGTTCCGCGCACATTTCCCCGAAAAGTGCCACCTGA
Features (pLannotate 1.2.2; 23 found; start..end, strand, type, name):
     32..84      -  misc_feature   bom (fragment): basis of mobility region from pBR322
    239..618     +  enhancer       CMV enhancer: human cytomegalovirus immediate early enhancer
    619..818     +  promoter       CMV promoter: human cytomegalovirus (CMV) immediate early promoter
    836..1016    +  LTR            5' LTR (truncated): truncated 5' long terminal repeat (LTR) from HIV-1
   1063..1188    +  misc_feature   HIV-1 Ψ: packaging signal of human immunodeficiency virus type 1
   1172..1510    +  CDS            HIV-1 gag (fragment): gag protein from human immunodeficiency virus 1; gag
   1685..1918    +  misc_feature   RRE: The Rev response element (RRE) of HIV-1 allows for Rev-dependent mRNA export from the nucleus to the cytoplasm.
   2295..2395    +  CDS            Rev (fragment): human immunodeficiency virus 1 (HIV-1) Rev protein; rev; enhances nuclear export of unspliced and incompletely spliced viral mRNAs
   2445..2562    +  misc_feature   cPPT/CTS: central polypurine tract and central termination sequence of HIV-1
   2880..2913    +  protein_bind   loxP: Cre-mediated recombination occurs in the 8-bp core sequence (GCATACAT). Cre recombinase
   3038..3105    +  misc_RNA       tracrRNA (fragment): trans-activating CRISPR RNA for the Streptococcus pyogenes CRISPR/Cas9 system
   3173..4344    +  promoter       EF-1α promoter: strong constitutive promoter for human elongation factor EF-1α
   4356..4952    +  CDS            PuroR: puromycin N-acetyltransferase; pac from Streptomyces alboniger; confers resistance to puromycin
   5028..5726    +  CDS            TagBFP: monomeric blue fluorescent protein mammalian codon-optimized
   5746..5779    +  protein_bind   loxP: Cre-mediated recombination occurs in the 8-bp core sequence (GCATACAT). Cre recombinase
   5812..5835    +  misc_feature   MCS (fragment): pBluescript multiple cloning site
   5835..6423    +  misc_feature   WPRE: woodchuck hepatitis virus posttranscriptional regulatory element
   6424..6443    +  misc_feature   MCS (fragment): pBluescript multiple cloning site
   6445..6945    +  CDS            nef (fragment): NEF_HV1LA - Experimental evidence at protein level: Swiss-Prot protein existence level 1. Extracellular Nef protein targets CD4(+) T-lymphocytes for apoptosis by interacting with CXCR4 surface receptors. From Human immunodeficiency virus type 1 group M subtype B (isolate Lai) (HIV-1).
   6952..7132    +  LTR            5' LTR (truncated): truncated 5' long terminal repeat (LTR) from HIV-1
   7194..7782    -  rep_origin     ori: high-copy-number ColE1/pMB1/pBR322/pUC origin of replication
   7953..8813    -  CDS            AmpR: β-lactamase; bla; confers resistance to ampicillin, carbenicillin, and related antibiotics
   8814..8918    -  promoter       AmpR promoter: bla
