[The description below was written by a language model from this plasmid's Addgene catalogue record and pLannotate feature annotations shown in this document.]
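Description:
pJL051 is a lentiviral CRISPR guide-expression plasmid built on a pSICO-derived backbone and partly derived from an earlier genetic-interaction library vector. It is described as the parental vector for constructing a dual-sgRNA CRISPRi library. The 8,945 bp plasmid is propagated in bacteria through a ColE1/pUC-type origin and an ampicillin resistance gene with its own bla promoter. The record lists it as low copy and grown in a recombination-reduced strain, which is common for plasmids carrying repeated LTRs.

The viral portion has a typical HIV-1 transfer-vector layout. A CMV enhancer/promoter is fused to a truncated 5' LTR to drive genomic RNA production in packaging cells. It is followed by the Ψ packaging signal with a gag fragment, the RRE for Rev-dependent export, the cPPT/CTS, a WPRE to boost transcript stability, and a downstream truncated LTR.

According to the catalogue fields, a modified mouse U6 promoter expresses a single placeholder sgRNA whose 20-nt targeting sequence sits between retained BstXI and BlpI sites, so guides can be swapped in by restriction cloning. The annotation did not call the U6 promoter itself but does detect the S. pyogenes guide scaffold (labelled as a tracrRNA fragment) just downstream of that position. An EF-1α promoter then drives puromycin N-acetyltransferase followed by TagBFP, allowing drug selection and blue-fluorescence tracking of transduced cells; the linker joining the two coding sequences is not annotated. Two loxP sites, a pSICO legacy, flank the scaffold and marker cassette.

The vector carries no Cas9 or dCas9, so it is meant for cells that already express a CRISPRi effector. The associated work used the resulting libraries for genetic interaction mapping of PARP inhibitor response.
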