Addgene plasmid #242609: pJL051
Purpose: Parental vector for building the dual-sgRNA CRISPRi library. modified mU6-sgRNA library vector
Depositing lab: Brittany Adamson. Depositing organization: Princeton University. Publication: Mapping the Genetic Interaction Network of PARP inhibitor Response. Simpson D, Ling J, Jing Y, Adamson B. bioRxiv [Preprint]. 2023 Aug 20:2023.08.19.553986. doi: 10.1101/2023.08.19.553986. PubMed 37645833.
Backbone
  Vector backbone: pSICO derivative
  Backbone size w/o insert (bp): 8925
  Total vector size (bp): 8945
  Vector type: Mammalian Expression, Lentiviral, CRISPR
Growth in bacteria
  Bacterial resistance: Ampicillin, 100 μg/mL
  Growth temperature: 37°C
  Growth strain: NEB Stable
  Copy number: Low Copy
Gene/Insert
  Gene/Insert name: sgRNA
  gRNA/shRNA sequence: GCGGGAAACGCTGTTTGAAG
  Promoter: modified mouse U6
  Cloning method: Restriction Enzyme; 5′ cloning site BstXI (not destroyed); 3′ cloning site BlpI (not destroyed)
  Sequencing primers: 5′ CAGCACAAAAGGAAACTCACC
Resource information
  A portion of this plasmid was derived from a plasmid made by: Jonathan Weissman (Addgene #111593, pLG_GI2)
Terms and licenses: Academic/Nonprofit Terms; Industry Terms: Not Available to Industry
How to cite: pJL051 was a gift from Brittany Adamson (Addgene plasmid # 242609 ; http://n2t.net/addgene:242609 ; RRID:Addgene_242609)
